>Addgene plasmid #52983 | pUAST-FOXO 3A | addgene partial sequence | sequence record 83549 | SV40-splice-R2 5'-CACAAACAATTAGAATCAGTAG-3'
AAATTTTATATTTACCTTAGAGCTTTAAATCTCTGTAGGTAGTTTGTCCAATTATGTCACACCACAGAAG
TAAGGTTCCTTCACAAAGATCCTCTAGAGGTACCCTCGAGCCGCGGCCGCCTAGTGCACCCAGGATGGTG
GCGAGGTCACCACGCTGGGCTGTGAGTACTGAACCCGAGCATTCAGATTTGTGGTAGCCGTTTGTGTTGC
CAATTCCAGGCTGCTGCTGCTGTTGTTGTTATTATTTAGCAGCAACTGTTGCTGGTGCTGCTGATGCTGC
TGTTGTTGCTGCTGCGCCTGCTGCTGTTGCTGCGCCTGCTGCTGCTGCTGCTGCTGTTGCAGCTGAGCCT
GCAACTGATTCAGACTGAGACTGCTGCCGGAATTGCTGCTTATGTTGCTGAGGTTGCTAATGTTGCTGAT
GCTCAGGGGCCCACTGCTGCTGTTGACCAGGTTCGTGTTGACCGTGGCCAGCGGTATATTGATGTCCAGC
AGGCCGCCGTAGCTCATCTCCTGCTGCAGCAGCTCCTCGACATTGCACTCGAGATTGCCCACGGGAAAGT
TCTCCAGATTAAATTCGTCTATCGGCTGCGCCTCGTTATTGAGCACCTCCAGGCATTGTCCTTCCAAGCT
GGCGGACAGCTGTTGCTGTTGCTGCTGCTGCTGCTGCTGCTGCACCATCAGTGCCGCAGTGTCCGCCGGA
CCATCGAGCACCACGTTGCTGTACGTGTTCAGGGAGTCCGATGAGGGCTCGCTGTTTGGATAGGCGGGCG
ACATTGTTGTGGTTACTGAGTTCGGCGAGAGACCATCTCTTGCATTGTGCATGCAACTGCAATTGA
