>Addgene plasmid #52983 | pUAST-FOXO 3A | addgene partial sequence | sequence record 84548 | pCasper-hs 5'-GCAACTACTGAAATCTGCCAAG-3'
TAGGGAATTGGGAATTCGTTAACAGATCTGCGGCCGCATGTACCCATACGATGTTCCAGATTACGCCATG
TACCCATACGATGTTCCAGATTACGCCATGTACCCATACGATGTTCCAGATTACGCCATGTACCCATACG
ATGTTCCAGATTACGCCATGGAATTCATGATGGACGGCTACGCGCAGGAATGGCCCAGGCTGACCCACAC
AGATAACGGCCTGGCCATGGACCAGCTGGGCGGGGATCTGCCCCTGGACGTGGGCTTCGAGCCACAGACC
CGGGCCAGATCCAACGCATGGCCATGTCCGCGTCCCGAAAACTTTGTGGAGCCCACCGACGAGTTGGACA
GTACAAAGGCCAGCAATCAGCAGTTGGCCCCAGGAGACTCACAGCAGGCTATACAGAATGCGAATGCAGC
CAAGAAGAACTCATCGCGTCGCAATGCATGGGGAAATCTATCCTATGCGGATCTCATCACGCATGCCATT
GGATCGGCCACCGACAAACGATTGACACTGAGTCAGATTTACGAGTGGATGGTCCAGAATGTGCCATATT
TCAAGGACAAGGGCGATTCGAATAGCAGTGCCGGATGGAAGAACTCCATACGTCACAATCTGTCGCTGCA
CAACCGCTTTATGAGGGTCCAAAACGAGGGCACCGGCAAGTCATCCTGGTGGATGCTCAACCCGGAGGCC
AAGCCCGGCAAGTCTGTGCGCCGCCGTGCCGCTGCCATGGAGACGTCCCGGTACGAGAAGCGGCGCGGCA
GGGCCAAGAAGCGGGTGGAGGCACTGCGTCAGGCGGGCGTGGTGGGCCTCAACGATGCCACGCCCTCGCC
CAGCAGCAGCGTCAGCGAGGGGCTGGATCACTTTCCCGAGAGTCCGCTCCACAGTGGCGGTGGCTTCCAA
TTATCGCCCGATTTCCGGCAACGCGCCTCAGCCAATGCCAG
