[The description below was written by a language model from this plasmid's Addgene catalogue record.]
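Description:
pUAST-FOXO 3A is an insect expression plasmid built on the pUAST backbone (about 8.9 kb without the insert), the standard Drosophila vector for GAL4-dependent transgene expression. It is propagated in E. coli under ampicillin selection; the copy number is not recorded. No feature table accompanies this entry, so the individual backbone elements are not itemised. pUAST vectors in general place GAL4-binding upstream activating sequences in front of a minimal Hsp70 promoter, followed by a cloning site and an SV40 polyadenylation signal. This cassette sits within P-element ends alongside a mini-white eye-colour marker for germline transformation. The record is consistent with this layout, as it lists Hsp70 as the promoter and names sequencing primers that read in from the hs promoter region and from the SV40 polyA.

The insert is Drosophila melanogaster foxo, which encodes the forkhead-box O transcription factor, cloned as a NotI fragment with both sites retained. Because the same enzyme flanks both ends, the cloning was not directional. The coding sequence carries an N-terminal 3x HA tag for immunodetection or immunoprecipitation, along with three alanine substitutions: T44A, S190A and S259A. The record calls this simply the "3A" triple mutant and does not state its functional consequence. In general, alanine replacement of conserved serine/threonine residues in FOXO proteins is used to block inhibitory phosphorylation by the insulin/Akt pathway, yielding a form that is less subject to cytoplasmic retention. The stated purpose is insect expression of this FOXO triple mutant, which suits GAL4-driven expression in cultured fly cells or in transgenic flies.
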