Addgene plasmid #52983: pUAST-FOXO 3A
Purpose: insect expression of FOXO triple mutant
Depositing lab: Marc Montminy & Biao Wang. Depositing organization: Salk Institute for Biological Studies.
Backbone
  Vector backbone: pUAST
  Backbone size w/o insert (bp): 8904
  Vector type: Insect Expression
Growth in bacteria
  Bacterial resistance: Ampicillin, 100 μg/mL
  Growth temperature: 37°C
  Growth strain: DH5alpha
  Copy number: Unknown
Gene/Insert
  Gene/Insert name: FOXO
  Species: D. melanogaster (fly)
  Mutation: 3A, triple mutant, T44A S190A S259A
  Entrez Gene: foxo (a.k.a. Dmel_CG3143, 3143, Afx, Akh, CG3143, DFOXO, DfoxO, Dfoxo, DmQ95V5, Dmel\CG3143, FKHR, FOXO, FOXO1, FoxO, Foxo, Foxo1, Q95V55, anon-WO0118547.374, cg3143, dFOXO, dFoxO, dFoxo, dfoxO, dfoxo, fOXO, fd88A, foxO)
  Promoter: Hsp70
  Tag / fusion protein: 3x HA (N terminal on insert)
  Cloning method: Restriction Enzyme; 5′ cloning site NotI (not destroyed); 3′ cloning site NotI (not destroyed)
  Sequencing primers: 5′ pCasper-hs; 3′ SV40pA-R
Terms and licenses: Academic/Nonprofit Terms; Industry Terms: Not Available to Industry
How to cite: pUAST-FOXO 3A was a gift from Marc Montminy & Biao Wang (Addgene plasmid # 52983 ; http://n2t.net/addgene:52983 ; RRID:Addgene_52983)
